Addgene plasmid #234288: 8522-E02
Purpose: Gateway ORF Entry clone of human TGFB2 with stop codon (for native or N-terminal fusions); C226S/C228S/C229S mutations
Depositing lab: Dominic Esposito. Depositing organization: Frederick National Laboratory.
Backbone
  Vector backbone: pDonr-253
  Backbone size w/o insert (bp): 3155
  Vector type: Gateway Entry Clone
Growth in bacteria
  Bacterial resistance: Spectinomycin, 50 μg/mL
  Growth temperature: 37°C
  Growth strain: DH5alpha
  Copy number: High Copy
Gene/Insert
  Gene/Insert name: TGFB2 C226S/C228S/C229S
  Species: H. sapiens (human)
  Insert size (bp): 1323
  Mutation: C226S/C228S/C229S
  Entrez Gene: TGFB2 (a.k.a. G-TSF, LDS4, TGF-beta2)
  Cloning method: Gateway Cloning
  Sequencing primers: 5′ M13F 23-mer (5'-CCCAGTCACGACGTTGTAAAACG); 3′ attLR 23-mer (5'-TAACATCAGAGATTTTGAGACAC)
Terms and licenses: Academic/Nonprofit Terms; Industry Terms: Not Available to Industry
How to cite: 8522-E02 was a gift from Dominic Esposito (Addgene plasmid # 234288 ; http://n2t.net/addgene:234288 ; RRID:Addgene_234288)
