[The description below was written by a language model from this plasmid's Addgene catalogue record and pLannotate feature annotations shown in this document.]
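Description:
8522-E02 is a Gateway entry clone built on the pDonr-253 backbone that carries the human TGFB2 open reading frame with three cysteine-to-serine substitutions (C226S/C228S/C229S). It is a bacterial cloning intermediate rather than an expression vector. It replicates in E. coli from a high-copy ColE1/pUC-type origin and is selected with spectinomycin through the aadA (SmR) aminoglycoside adenylyltransferase gene. The sequenced record is 4,454 nt. The annotation also finds an incP oriT, rrnB T1 and T2 terminators upstream of the cloning site that insulate the insert from read-through transcription, and several short fragments (lacI, lacZα, GmR, traJ, MCS pieces, a partial integron Pc promoter). These fragments appear to be backbone remnants rather than functional parts.

The TGFB2 coding sequence is flanked on both sides by Gateway attL recombination sites. The annotation tool labels both as attL3, and the record does not otherwise state which attL variants they are. An LR Clonase reaction would move the ORF directionally into any compatible destination vector, which then supplies the promoter, tags and host-specific elements; no promoter is annotated upstream of the ORF in the entry clone. The ORF retains its stop codon, so it suits native expression or N-terminal fusions but not C-terminal tagging. A short partial match to a TEV protease site lies just upstream of the ORF, but only as a fragment, so a functional cleavage site should not be assumed. A T7 promoter sits outside the downstream att site, pointing back towards the insert. The record does not state why the triple cysteine mutation was introduced.
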