Features (pLannotate 1.2.2; 17 found; start..end, strand, type, name):
    121..213     +  CDS            lacI (fragment): lac repressor; lacI; The lac repressor binds to the lac operator to inhibit transcription in E. coli. This inhibition can be relieved by adding lactose or isopropyl-β-D-thiogalactopyranoside (IPTG).
    268..295     -  terminator     rrnB T2 terminator: transcription terminator T2 from the E. coli rrnB gene
    427..470     +  terminator     rrnB T1 terminator: Escherichia coli rrnB; transcription terminator T1 from the E. coli rrnB gene
    517..553     -  CDS            lacZα (fragment): LacZα fragment of β-galactosidase; lacZ fragment
    570..665     +  protein_bind   attL3: mutant version of attL; recombination site for the Gateway® LR reaction LR Clonase™
    668..684     +  CDS            TEV site (fragment): tobacco etch virus (TEV) protease recognition and cleavage site
    692..1933    +  CDS            TGFB2: TGFB2_HUMAN - Experimental evidence at protein level: Swiss-Prot protein existence level 1. Transforming growth factor beta-2: Multifunctional protein that regulates various processes such as angiogenesis and heart development (PubMed:22772371, PubMed:22772368). Activation into mature form follows different steps: following cleavage of the proprotein in the Golgi apparatus, Latency-associated peptide (LAP) and Transforming growth factor beta-2 (TGF-beta-2) chains remain non-covalently linked rendering TGF-beta-2 inactive during storage in extracellular matrix (By similarity). At the same time,
   1938..2033    -  protein_bind   attL3: mutant version of attL; recombination site for the Gateway® LR reaction LR Clonase™
   2052..2070    -  promoter       T7 promoter: promoter for bacteriophage T7 RNA polymerase
   2260..2283    +  promoter       Pc promoter (fragment): intI1 (promoter lies within the coding sequence); class 1 integron promoter
   2459..2515    +  CDS            GmR (fragment): gentamycin acetyltransferase; aacC1; confers resistance to gentamycin
   2522..3313    +  CDS            SmR: aminoglycoside adenylyltransferase (Murphy, 1985); aadA; confers resistance to spectinomycin and streptomycin
   3317..3354    -  misc_feature   MCS (fragment): pUC18/19 multiple cloning site
   3357..3402    -  CDS            traJ (fragment): oriT-recognizing protein; traJ
   3435..3544    -  oriT           oriT: incP origin of transfer
   3681..3718    +  misc_feature   MCS (fragment): pUC18/19 multiple cloning site
   3804..4392    +  rep_origin     ori: high-copy-number ColE1/pMB1/pBR322/pUC origin of replication
>Addgene plasmid #234288 | 8522-E02 | addgene full sequence | sequence record 468875 | Addgene NGS Result
CTTTCCTGCGTTATCCCCTGATTCTGTGGATAACCGTATTACCGCCTTTGAGTGAGCTGATACCGCTCGC
CGCAGCCGAACGACCGAGCGCAGCGAGTCAGTGAGCGAGGAAGCGGAAGAGCGCCCAATACGCAAACCGC
CTCTCCCCGCGCGTTGGCCGATTCATTAATGCAGCTGGCACGACAGGTTTCCCGACTGGAAAGCGGGCAG
TGAGCGCAACGCAATTAATACGCGTACCGCTAGCCAGGAAGAGTTTGTAGAAACGCAAAAAGGCCATCCG
TCAGGATGGCCTTCTGCTTAGTTTGATGCCTGGCAGTTTATGGCGGGCGTCCTGCCCGCCACCCTCCGGG
CCGTTGCTTCACAACGTTCAAATCCGCTCCCGGCGGATTTGTCCTACTCAGGAGAGCGTTCACCGACAAA
CAACAGATAAAACGAAAGGCCCAGTCTTCCGACTGAGCCTTTCGTTTTATTTGATGCCTGGCAGTTCCCT
ACTCTCGCGTTAACGCTAGCATGGATGTTTTCCCAGTCACGACGTTGTAAAACGACGGCCAGTCTTAAGC
TCGGGCCCCAAATAATGATTTTATTTTGACTGATAGTGACCTGTTCGTTGCAACAAATTGATGAGCAATG
CTTTTTTATAATGCCAACTTTGTACAAAAAAGTTGGCGAAAACCTGTACTTCCAAGGCACCATGCACTAC
TGTGTGCTGAGCGCTTTTCTGATCCTGCATCTGGTCACGGTCGCGCTCAGCCTGTCTACCTGCAGCACAC
TCGATATGGACCAGTTCATGCGCAAGAGGATCGAGGCGATCCGCGGGCAGATCCTGAGCAAGCTGAAGCT
CACCAGTCCCCCAGAAGACTATCCTGAGCCCGAGGAAGTCCCCCCGGAGGTGATTTCCATCTACAACAGC
ACCAGGGACTTGCTCCAGGAGAAGGCGAGCCGGAGGGCGGCCGCCTGCGAGCGCGAGAGGAGCGACGAAG
AGTACTACGCCAAGGAGGTTTACAAAATAGACATGCCGCCCTTCTTCCCCTCCGAAAATGCCATCCCGCC
CACTTTCTACAGACCCTACTTCAGAATTGTTCGATTTGACGTCTCAGCAATGGAGAAGAATGCTTCCAAT
TTGGTGAAAGCAGAGTTCAGAGTCTTTCGTTTGCAGAACCCAAAAGCCAGAGTGCCTGAACAACGGATTG
AGCTATATCAGATTCTCAAGTCCAAAGATTTAACATCTCCAACCCAGCGCTACATCGACAGCAAAGTTGT
GAAAACAAGAGCAGAAGGCGAATGGCTCTCCTTCGATGTAACTGATGCTGTTCATGAATGGCTTCACCAT
AAAGACAGGAACCTGGGATTTAAAATAAGCTTACACTCTCCCTCCTCCACTTTTGTACCATCTAATAATT
ACATCATCCCAAATAAAAGTGAAGAACTAGAAGCAAGATTTGCAGGTATTGATGGCACCTCCACATATAC
CAGTGGTGATCAGAAAACTATAAAGTCCACTAGGAAAAAAAACAGTGGGAAGACCCCACATCTCCTGCTA
ATGTTATTGCCCTCCTACAGACTTGAGTCACAACAGACCAACCGGCGGAAGAAGCGTGCTTTGGATGCGG
CCTATTGCTTTAGAAATGTGCAGGATAATTGCTGCCTACGTCCACTTTACATTGATTTCAAGAGGGATCT
AGGGTGGAAATGGATACACGAACCCAAAGGGTACAATGCCAACTTCTGTGCTGGAGCATGCCCGTATTTA
TGGAGTTCAGACACTCAGCACAGCAGGGTCCTGAGCTTATATAATACCATAAATCCAGAAGCATCTGCTT
CTCCTTGCTGCGTGTCCCAAGATTTAGAACCTCTAACCATTCTCTACTACATTGGCAAAACACCCAAGAT
TGAACAGCTTTCTAATATGATTGTAAAGTCTTGCAAATGCAGCTAATCAACTTTCTTGTACAAAGTTGGC
ATTATAAGAAAGCATTGCTTATCAATTTGTTGCAACGAACAGGTCACTATCAGTCAAAATAAAATCATTA
TTTGCCATCCAGCTGATATCCCCTATAGTGAGTCGTATTACATGGTCATAGCTGTTTCCTGGCAGCTCTG
GCCCGTGTCTCAAAATCTCTGATGTTACATTGCACAAGATAAAAATATATCATCATGCCTCCTCTAGACC
AGCCAGGACAGAAATGCCTCGACTTCGCTGCTACCCAAGGTTGCCGGGTGACGCACACCGTGGAAACGGA
TGAAGGCACGAACCCAGTGGACATAAGCCTGTTCGGTTCGTAAGCTGTAATGCAAGTAGCGTATGCGCTC
ACGCAACTGGTCCAGAACCTTGACCGAACGCAGCGGTGGTAACGGCGCAGTGGCGGTTTTCATGGCTTGT
TATGACTGTTTTTTTGGGGTACAGTCTATGCCTCGGGCATCCAAGCAGCAAGCGCGTTACGCCGTGGGTC
GATGTTTGATGTTATGGAGCAGCAACGATGTTACGCAGCAGGGCAGTCGCCCTAAAACAAAGTTAAACAT
TATGAGGGAAGCGGTGATCGCCGAAGTATCGACTCAACTATCAGAGGTAGTTGGCGTCATCGAGCGCCAT
CTCGAACCGACGTTGCTGGCCGTACATTTGTACGGCTCCGCAGTGGATGGCGGCCTGAAGCCACACAGTG
ATATTGATTTGCTGGTTACGGTGACCGTAAGGCTTGATGAAACAACGCGGCGAGCTTTGATCAACGACCT
TTTGGAAACTTCGGCTTCCCCTGGAGAGAGCGAGATTCTCCGCGCTGTAGAAGTCACCATTGTTGTGCAC
GACGACATCATTCCGTGGCGTTATCCAGCTAAGCGCGAACTGCAATTTGGAGAATGGCAGCGCAATGACA
TTCTTGCAGGTATCTTCGAGCCAGCCACGATCGACATTGATCTGGCTATCTTGCTGACAAAAGCAAGAGA
ACATAGCGTTGCCTTGGTAGGTCCAGCGGCGGAGGAACTCTTTGATCCGGTTCCTGAACAGGATCTATTT
GAGGCGCTAAATGAAACCTTAACGCTATGGAACTCGCCGCCCGACTGGGCTGGCGATGAGCGAAATGTAG
TGCTTACGTTGTCCCGCATTTGGTACAGCGCAGTAACCGGCAAAATCGCGCCGAAGGATGTCGCTGCCGA
CTGGGCAATGGAGCGCCTGCCGGCCCAGTATCAGCCCGTCATACTTGAAGCTAGACAGGCTTATCTTGGA
CAAGAAGAAGATCGCTTGGCCTCGCGCGCAGATCAGTTGGAAGAATTTGTCCACTACGTGAAAGGCGAGA
TCACCAAGGTAGTCGGCAAATAACCCTCGACTCTAGAGGATCCCCGGGTACCGAGCTCGAATTCCGTGAT
AGGTGGGCTGCCCTTCCTGGTTGGCTTGGTTTCATCAGCCATCCGCTTGCCCTCATCTGTTACGCCGGCG
GTAGCCGGCCAGCCTCGCAGAGCAGGATTCCCGTTGAGCACCGCCAGGTGCGAATAAGGGACAGTGAAGA
AGGAACACCCGCTCGCGGGTGGGCCTACTTCACCTATCCTGCCCGGCTGACGCCGTTGGATACACCAAGG
AAAGTCTACACGAACCCTTTGGCAAAATCCTGTATATCGTGCGAAAAAGGATGGATATACCGAAAAAATC
GCTATAATGACCCCGAAGCAGGGTTATGCAGCGGAAAACGGAATTCGAGCTCGGTACCCGGGGATCCTCT
AGAGTCGAGCCACCCATGACCAAAATCCCTTAACGTGAGTTACGCGTCGTTCCACTGAGCGTCAGACCCC
GTAGAAAAGATCAAAGGATCTTCTTGAGATCCTTTTTTTCTGCGCGTAATCTGCTGCTTGCAAACAAAAA
AACCACCGCTACCAGCGGTGGTTTGTTTGCCGGATCAAGAGCTACCAACTCTTTTTCCGAAGGTAACTGG
CTTCAGCAGAGCGCAGATACCAAATACTGTTCTTCTAGTGTAGCCGTAGTTAGGCCACCACTTCAAGAAC
TCTGTAGCACCGCCTACATACCTCGCTCTGCTAATCCTGTTACCAGTGGCTGCTGCCAGTGGCGATAAGT
CGTGTCTTACCGGGTTGGACTCAAGACGATAGTTACCGGATAAGGCGCAGCGGTCGGGCTGAACGGGGGG
TTCGTGCACACAGCCCAGCTTGGAGCGAACGACCTACACCGAACTGAGATACCTACAGCGTGAGCTATGA
GAAAGCGCCACGCTTCCCGAAGGGAGAAAGGCGGACAGGTATCCGGTAAGCGGCAGGGTCGGAACAGGAG
AGCGCACGAGGGAGCTTCCAGGGGGAAACGCCTGGTATCTTTATAGTCCTGTCGGGTTTCGCCACCTCTG
ACTTGAGCGTCGATTTTTGTGATGCTCGTCAGGGGGGCGGAGCCTATGGAAAAACGCCAGCAACGCGGCC
TTTTTACGGTTCCTGGCCTTTTGCTGGCCTTTTGCTCACATGTT
